>Addgene plasmid #42084 | proE-cad670-Luc-mEbox | depositor full sequence | sequence record 56826 | proE-cad670-Luc-mEbox sequence 5569 bps
GGTACCGAGCTCTTACGCGTGCTAGCCCGGGCTCGAGATCTGGCTGCTAGCTCAGTGGCTCATGGCTCAC
ACCTGAAATCCTAGCACTTTGGGAGGCCAAGGCAGGAGGATCGCTTCAGCCCAGGAGTTCGAGACCAGGC
TGGGCAATACAGGGAGACACAGCGCCCCCACTGCCCCTGTCCGCCCCGACTTGTCTCTCTACAAAAAGGC
AAAAGAAAAAAAAATTAGCCTTGCGTGGTGGTGTGCACCTGTACTCCCAGCTACTAGAGAGGCTGGGGCC
AGAGGACCGCTTGAGCCCAGGAGTTCGAGGCTGCAGTGAGCTGTGATCGCACCACTGCACTCCAGCTTGG
GTGAAAGAGTGAGACCCCATCTCCAAAACGAACAAACAAAAAATCCCAAAAAACAAAAGAACTCAGCCAA
GTGTAAAAGCCCTTTCTGATCCCAGGTCTTAGTGAGCCACCGGCGGGGCTGGGATTCGAACCCAGTGGAA
TCAGAACCGTGCAGGTCCCATAACCCACCTAGACCCTAGCAACTCCAGGCTAGAGGGTCACCGCGTCTAT
GCGAGGCCGGGTGGGCGGGCCGTCAGCTCCGCCCTGGGGAGGGGTCCGCGCTGCTGATTGGCTGTGGCCG
GAAGGTAAACCCTCAGCCAATCAGCGGTACGGGGGGCGGTGCCTCCGGGGCTAACCTAGCTGCAGCCACG
CACCCCCTCTCAGTGGCGTCGGAACTGCAAAGCACCTGTGAGCTTGCGGAAGTCAGTTCAGACTCCAGCC
CGCTCCAGCCCGGCCCGACCCGACCGCACCCGGAAGCTTGGCATTCCGGTACTGTTGGTAAAGCCACCAT
GGAAGACGCCAAAAACATAAAGAAAGGCCCGGCGCCATTCTATCCGCTGGAAGATGGAACCGCTGGAGAG
CAACTGCATAAGGCTATGAAGAGATACGCCCTGGTTCCTGGAACAATTGCTTTTACAGATGCACATATCG
AGGTGGACATCACTTACGCTGAGTACTTCGAAATGTCCGTTCGGTTGGCAGAAGCTATGAAACGATATGG
GCTGAATACAAATCACAGAATCGTCGTATGCAGTGAAAACTCTCTTCAATTCTTTATGCCGGTGTTGGGC
GCGTTATTTATCGGAGTTGCAGTTGCGCCCGCGAACGACATTTATAATGAACGTGAATTGCTCAACAGTA
TGGGCATTTCGCAGCCTACCGTGGTGTTCGTTTCCAAAAAGGGGTTGCAAAAAATTTTGAACGTGCAAAA
AAAGCTCCCAATCATCCAAAAAATTATTATCATGGATTCTAAAACGGATTACCAGGGATTTCAGTCGATG
TACACGTTCGTCACATCTCATCTACCTCCCGGTTTTAATGAATACGATTTTGTGCCAGAGTCCTTCGATA
GGGACAAGACAATTGCACTGATCATGAACTCCTCTGGATCTACTGGTCTGCCTAAAGGTGTCGCTCTGCC
TCATAGAACTGCCTGCGTGAGATTCTCGCATGCCAGAGATCCTATTTTTGGCAATCAAATCATTCCGGAT
ACTGCGATTTTAAGTGTTGTTCCATTCCATCACGGTTTTGGAATGTTTACTACACTCGGATATTTGATAT
GTGGATTTCGAGTCGTCTTAATGTATAGATTTGAAGAAGAGCTGTTTCTGAGGAGCCTTCAGGATTACAA
GATTCAAAGTGCGCTGCTGGTGCCAACCCTATTCTCCTTCTTCGCCAAAAGCACTCTGATTGACAAATAC
GATTTATCTAATTTACACGAAATTGCTTCTGGTGGCGCTCCCCTCTCTAAGGAAGTCGGGGAAGCGGTTG
CCAAGAGGTTCCATCTGCCAGGTATCAGGCAAGGATATGGGCTCACTGAGACTACATCAGCTATTCTGAT
TACACCCGAGGGGGATGATAAACCGGGCGCGGTCGGTAAAGTTGTTCCATTTTTTGAAGCGAAGGTTGTG
GATCTGGATACCGGGAAAACGCTGGGCGTTAATCAAAGAGGCGAACTGTGTGTGAGAGGTCCTATGATTA
TGTCCGGTTATGTAAACAATCCGGAAGCGACCAACGCCTTGATTGACAAGGATGGATGGCTACATTCTGG
AGACATAGCTTACTGGGACGAAGACGAACACTTCTTCATCGTTGACCGCCTGAAGTCTCTGATTAAGTAC
AAAGGCTATCAGGTGGCTCCCGCTGAATTGGAATCCATCTTGCTCCAACACCCCAACATCTTCGACGCAG
GTGTCGCAGGTCTTCCCGACGATGACGCCGGTGAACTTCCCGCCGCCGTTGTTGTTTTGGAGCACGGAAA
GACGATGACGGAAAAAGAGATCGTGGATTACGTCGCCAGTCAAGTAACAACCGCGAAAAAGTTGCGCGGA
GGAGTTGTGTTTGTGGACGAAGTACCGAAAGGTCTTACCGGAAAACTCGACGCAAGAAAAATCAGAGAGA
TCCTCATAAAGGCCAAGAAGGGCGGAAAGATCGCCGTGTAATTCTAGAGTCGGGGCGGCCGGCCGCTTCG
AGCAGACATGATAAGATACATTGATGAGTTTGGACAAACCACAACTAGAATGCAGTGAAAAAAATGCTTT
ATTTGTGAAATTTGTGATGCTATTGCTTTATTTGTAACCATTATAAGCTGCAATAAACAAGTTAACAACA
ACAATTGCATTCATTTTATGTTTCAGGTTCAGGGGGAGGTGTGGGAGGTTTTTTAAAGCAAGTAAAACCT
CTACAAATGTGGTAAAATCGATAAGGATCCGTCGACCGATGCCCTTGAGAGCCTTCAACCCAGTCAGCTC
CTTCCGGTGGGCGCGGGGCATGACTATCGTCGCCGCACTTATGACTGTCTTCTTTATCATGCAACTCGTA
GGACAGGTGCCGGCAGCGCTCTTCCGCTTCCTCGCTCACTGACTCGCTGCGCTCGGTCGTTCGGCTGCGG
CGAGCGGTATCAGCTCACTCAAAGGCGGTAATACGGTTATCCACAGAATCAGGGGATAACGCAGGAAAGA
ACATGTGAGCAAAAGGCCAGCAAAAGGCCAGGAACCGTAAAAAGGCCGCGTTGCTGGCGTTTTTCCATAG
GCTCCGCCCCCCTGACGAGCATCACAAAAATCGACGCTCAAGTCAGAGGTGGCGAAACCCGACAGGACTA
TAAAGATACCAGGCGTTTCCCCCTGGAAGCTCCCTCGTGCGCTCTCCTGTTCCGACCCTGCCGCTTACCG
GATACCTGTCCGCCTTTCTCCCTTCGGGAAGCGTGGCGCTTTCTCATAGCTCACGCTGTAGGTATCTCAG
TTCGGTGTAGGTCGTTCGCTCCAAGCTGGGCTGTGTGCACGAACCCCCCGTTCAGCCCGACCGCTGCGCC
TTATCCGGTAACTATCGTCTTGAGTCCAACCCGGTAAGACACGACTTATCGCCACTGGCAGCAGCCACTG
GTAACAGGATTAGCAGAGCGAGGTATGTAGGCGGTGCTACAGAGTTCTTGAAGTGGTGGCCTAACTACGG
CTACACTAGAAGAACAGTATTTGGTATCTGCGCTCTGCTGAAGCCAGTTACCTTCGGAAAAAGAGTTGGT
AGCTCTTGATCCGGCAAACAAACCACCGCTGGTAGCGGTGGTTTTTTTGTTTGCAAGCAGCAGATTACGC
GCAGAAAAAAAGGATCTCAAGAAGATCCTTTGATCTTTTCTACGGGGTCTGACGCTCAGTGGAACGAAAA
CTCACGTTAAGGGATTTTGGTCATGAGATTATCAAAAAGGATCTTCACCTAGATCCTTTTAAATTAAAAA
TGAAGTTTTAAATCAATCTAAAGTATATATGAGTAAACTTGGTCTGACAGTTACCAATGCTTAATCAGTG
AGGCACCTATCTCAGCGATCTGTCTATTTCGTTCATCCATAGTTGCCTGACTCCCCGTCGTGTAGATAAC
TACGATACGGGAGGGCTTACCATCTGGCCCCAGTGCTGCAATGATACCGCGAGACCCACGCTCACCGGCT
CCAGATTTATCAGCAATAAACCAGCCAGCCGGAAGGGCCGAGCGCAGAAGTGGTCCTGCAACTTTATCCG
CCTCCATCCAGTCTATTAATTGTTGCCGGGAAGCTAGAGTAAGTAGTTCGCCAGTTAATAGTTTGCGCAA
CGTTGTTGCCATTGCTACAGGCATCGTGGTGTCACGCTCGTCGTTTGGTATGGCTTCATTCAGCTCCGGT
TCCCAACGATCAAGGCGAGTTACATGATCCCCCATGTTGTGCAAAAAAGCGGTTAGCTCCTTCGGTCCTC
CGATCGTTGTCAGAAGTAAGTTGGCCGCAGTGTTATCACTCATGGTTATGGCAGCACTGCATAATTCTCT
TACTGTCATGCCATCCGTAAGATGCTTTTCTGTGACTGGTGAGTACTCAACCAAGTCATTCTGAGAATAG
TGTATGCGGCGACCGAGTTGCTCTTGCCCGGCGTCAATACGGGATAATACCGCGCCACATAGCAGAACTT
TAAAAGTGCTCATCATTGGAAAACGTTCTTCGGGGCGAAAACTCTCAAGGATCTTACCGCTGTTGAGATC
CAGTTCGATGTAACCCACTCGTGCACCCAACTGATCTTCAGCATCTTTTACTTTCACCAGCGTTTCTGGG
TGAGCAAAAACAGGAAGGCAAAATGCCGCAAAAAAGGGAATAAGGGCGACACGGAAATGTTGAATACTCA
TACTCTTCCTTTTTCAATATTATTGAAGCATTTATCAGGGTTATTGTCTCATGAGCGGATACATATTTGA
ATGTATTTAGAAAAATAAACAAATAGGGGTTCCGCGCACATTTCCCCGAAAAGTGCCACCTG
[124 nt withheld, positions 4823-4946]
C
[91 nt withheld, positions 4948-5038]
A
[49 nt withheld, positions 5040-5088]
CCTTTGACGTTGGAGTCCACGTTCTTT
[37 nt withheld, positions 5116-5152]
ACCCTATCTCGGTCTATTCTTTTGATTTATAAGGGATTTTGCCGATTTCGGCCTATTGGTTAAAAAATGA
GCTGATTTAACAAAAATTTAACGCGAATTTTAACAAAATATTAACGCTTACAATTTGCCATTCGCCATTC
AGGCTGCGCAACTGTTGGGAAGGGCGATCGGTGCGGGCCTCTTCGCTATTACGCCAGCCCAAGCTACCAT
GATAAGTAAGTAATATTAAGGTACGGGAGGTACTTGGAGCGGCCGCAATAAAATATCTTTATTTTCATTA
CATCTGTGTGTTGGTTTTTTGTGTGAATCGATAGTACTAACATACGCTCTCCATCAAAACAAAACGAAAC
AAAACAAACTAGCAAAATAGGCTGTCCCCAGTGCAAGTGCAGGTGCCAGAACATTTCTCTATCGATA
Features (pLannotate 1.2.2; 13 found; start..end, strand, type, name):
     62..145     -  CDS            C14orf178 (fragment): CN178_HUMAN - Experimental evidence at transcript level: Swiss-Prot protein existence level 2. From Homo sapiens (Human).
    220..369     -  CDS            C9orf85 (fragment): CI085_HUMAN - Experimental evidence at protein level: Swiss-Prot protein existence level 1. From Homo sapiens (Human).
    839..2491    +  CDS            luciferase: firefly luciferase; luc+; enhanced luc+ version of the luciferase gene
   2532..2653    -  polyA_signal   SV40 poly(A) signal: SV40 polyadenylation signal
   2676..2744    -  CDS            large T antigen (fragment): large T antigen from SV40 (simian virus 40)
   2760..2892    +  CDS            TcR (fragment): tetracycline efflux protein; tet; confers resistance to tetracycline
   3072..3660    -  rep_origin     ori: high-copy-number ColE1/pMB1/pBR322/pUC origin of replication
   3831..4691    -  CDS            AmpR: β-lactamase; bla; confers resistance to ampicillin, carbenicillin, and related antibiotics
   4692..4796    -  promoter       AmpR promoter: bla
   4823..5251    +  rep_origin     f1 ori (sequence partly withheld): f1 bacteriophage origin of replication; arrow indicates direction of (+) strand synthesis
   5283..5350    -  CDS            lacZα (fragment): LacZα fragment of β-galactosidase; lacZ fragment
   5409..5457    +  polyA_signal   poly(A) signal: synthetic polyadenylation signal
   5471..5562    +  misc_feature   pause site: RNA polymerase II transcriptional pause signal from the human α2 globin gene
