[The description below was written by a language model from this plasmid's Addgene catalogue record and pLannotate feature annotations shown in this document.]
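Description:
proE-cad670-Luc-mEbox is a firefly luciferase promoter-reporter plasmid built on the promoterless pGL3-Basic backbone, intended for transient transfection of mammalian cells. It is maintained in E. coli as a high-copy plasmid through a ColE1/pUC-type origin and selected with ampicillin via the β-lactamase gene and its native promoter. An f1 phage origin is also present. The total size is 5,569 bp.

The insert is a 762 bp fragment of the human E-cadherin (CDH1) promoter spanning −670 to +92 relative to the transcription start, cloned between BglII and HindIII immediately upstream of the luc+ coding sequence, so that luciferase output reports the activity of this promoter fragment. The two E-box motifs, at −24 and −74, have been altered by point substitutions that destroy the consensus. E-boxes are the binding sites for transcriptional repressors such as ZEB1, so this mutant is expected to be insensitive to E-box-mediated repression. Transcripts are terminated by the SV40 late poly(A) signal downstream of luciferase, while a synthetic poly(A) signal and a transcriptional pause site upstream of the cloning region reduce background from read-through transcription originating in the backbone.

The automated annotation does not label the promoter insert itself. The short "C14orf178" and "C9orf85" fragments called within that region, like the small large T antigen, TcR and lacZα fragments in the backbone, are probably spurious similarity hits rather than functional elements. According to the associated publication title, the construct belongs to a study of E-cadherin activation through silencing of ZEB1, where it would likely serve as the E-box-mutant comparison to a wild-type promoter reporter.
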