Addgene plasmid #42084: proE-cad670-Luc-mEbox
Depositing lab: Kumiko Ui-Tei. Publication: E-cadherin is transcriptionally activated via suppression of ZEB1 transcriptional repressor by small RNA-mediated gene silencing. Mazda M, Nishi K, Naito Y, Ui-Tei K. PLoS One. 2011;6(12):e28688. doi: 10.1371/journal.pone.0028688. Epub 2011 Dec 21. PubMed 22205962.
Backbone
  Vector backbone: pGL3-Basic
  Backbone manufacturer: Promega
  Backbone size w/o insert (bp): 4807
  Total vector size (bp): 5569
  Vector type: Mammalian Expression, Luciferase
Growth in bacteria
  Bacterial resistance: Ampicillin, 100 μg/mL
  Growth temperature: 37°C
  Growth strain: DH5alpha
  Copy number: High Copy
Gene/Insert
  Gene/Insert name: E-cadherin (alt name: CDH1)
  Species: H. sapiens (human)
  Insert size (bp): 762
  Mutation: contains E-cadherin promoter region from -670 to +92. The E-box sequences of CACCTG at −24 and CAGGTG at −74 were mutated to AACCTA and AAGGTA, respectively.
  GenBank ID: NM_004360
  Entrez Gene: CDH1 (a.k.a. Arc-1, BCDS1, CD324, CDHE, ECAD, LCAM, UVO)
  Promoter: E-cadherin
  Cloning method: Restriction Enzyme; 5′ cloning site BglII (not destroyed); 3′ cloning site HindIII (not destroyed)
  Sequencing primers: 5′ CTAGCAAAATAGGCTGTCCC
Terms and licenses: Academic/Nonprofit Terms; Industry Terms: Not Available to Industry
How to cite: proE-cad670-Luc-mEbox was a gift from Kumiko Ui-Tei (Addgene plasmid # 42084 ; http://n2t.net/addgene:42084 ; RRID:Addgene_42084)
