>Addgene plasmid #42084 | proE-cad670-Luc-mEbox | addgene partial sequence | sequence record 59642 | LucNrev 5'-CCTTATGCAGTTGCTCTCC-3'
ATGGCGCCGGGCCTTTCTTTATGTTTTTGGCGTCTTCCATGGTGGCTTTACCAACAGTACCGGAATGCCA
AGCTTCCGGGTGCGGTCGGGTCGGGCCGGGCTGGAGCGGGCTGGAGTCTGAACTGACTTCCGCAAGCTCA
CAGGTGCTTTGCAGTTCCGACGCCACTGAGAGGGGGTGCGTGGCTGCAGCTAGGTTAGCCCCGGAGGCAC
CGCCCCCCGTACCGCTGATTGGCTGAGGGTTTACCTTCCGGCCACAGCCAATCAGCAGCGCGGACCCCTC
CCCAGGGCGGAGCTGACGGCCCGCCCACCCGGCCTCGCATAGACGCGGTGACCCTCTAGCCTGGAGTTGC
TAGGGTCTAGGTGGGTTATGGGACCTGCACGGTTCTGATTCCACTGGGTTCGAATCCCAGCCCCGCCGGT
GGCTCACTAAGACCTGGGATCAGAAAGGGCTTTTACACTTGGCTGAGTTCTTTTGTTTTTTGGGATTTTT
TGTTTGTTCGTTTTGGAGATGGGGTCTCACTCTTTCACCCAAGCTGGAGTGCAGTGGTGCGATCACAGCT
CACTGCAGCCTCGAACTCCTGGGCTCAAGCGGTCCTCTGGCCCCAGCCTCTCTAGTAGCTGGGAGTACAG
GTGCACACCACCACGCAAGGCTAATTTTTTTTTCTTTTGCCTTTTTGTAGAGAGACAAGTCGGGGCGGAC
AGGGGCAGTGGGGGCGCTGTGTCTCCCTGTATTGCCCAGCCTGGTCTCGAACTCCTGGGCTGAAGCGATC
CTCCTGCCTTGGCCTCCCAAAGTGCTAGGATTTCAGGTGTGAGCCATGAGCCACTGAGCTAGCAGCCAGA
TCTC
