>Addgene plasmid #42084 | proE-cad670-Luc-mEbox | addgene partial sequence | sequence record 62438 | F1ori-R 5'-AGGGAAGAAAGCGAAAGGAG-3'
[67 nt withheld, positions 1-67]
CAGGTGGCACTTTTCGGGGAAATGTGCGCGGAACCCCTATTTGTTTATTTTTCTAAATACATTCAAATAT
GTATCCGCTCATGAGACAATAACCCTGATAAATGCTTCAATAATATTGAAAAAGGAAGAGTATGAGTATT
CAACATTTCCGTGTCGCCCTTATTCCCTTTTTTGCGGCATTTTGCCTTCCTGTTTTTGCTCACCCAGAAA
CGCTGGTGAAAGTAAAAGATGCTGAAGATCAGTTGGGTGCACGAGTGGGTTACATCGAACTGGATCTCAA
CAGCGGTAAGATCCTTGAGAGTTTTCGCCCCGAAGAACGTTTTCCAATGATGAGCACTTTTAAAGTTCTG
CTATGTGGCGCGGTATTATCCCGTATTGACGCCGGGCAAGAGCAACTCGGTCGCCGCATACACTATTCTC
AGAATGACTTGGTTGAGTACTCACCAGTCACAGAAAAGCATCTTACGGATGGCATGACAGTAAGAGAATT
ATGCAGTGCTGCCATAACCATGAGTGATAACACTGCGGCCAACTTACTTCTGACAACGATCGGAGGACCG
AAGGAGCTAACCGCTTTTTTGCACAACATGGGGATCATGTAACTCGCCTTGATCGTTGGGAACCGGAGCT
GAATGAAGCCATACCAAACGACGAGCGTGACACCACGATGCCTGTAGCAATGGCAACAACGTTGCGCAAA
CTATTAACTGGCGAACTACTTACTCTAGCTTCCCGGCAACAATTAATAGACTGGATGGAGGCGGATAAAG
TTGCAGGACCACTTCTGCGCTCGGCCCTTCCGGCTGGCTGGTTTATTGCTGATAAATCTGGAGCCGGT
